>Addgene plasmid #178401 | pOME0178 | addgene full sequence | sequence record 351503 | Addgene NGS Result
GACGGATCGGGAGATCTCCCGATCCCCTATGGTGCACTCTCAGTACAATCTGCTCTGATGCCGCATAGTT
AAGCCAGTATCTGCTCCCTGCTTGTGTGTTGGAGGTCGCTGAGTAGTGCGCGAGCAAAATTTAAGCTACA
ACAAGGCAAGGCTTGACCGACAATTGCATGAAGAATCTGCTTAGGGTTAGGCGTTTTGCGCTGCTTCGCG
ATGTACGGGCCAGATATACGCGTTGACATTGATTATTGACTAGTTATTAATAGTAATCAATTACGGGGTC
ATTAGTTCATAGCCCATATATGGAGTTCCGCGTTACATAACTTACGGTAAATGGCCCGCCTGGCTGACCG
CCCAACGACCCCCGCCCATTGACGTCAATAATGACGTATGTTCCCATAGTAACGCCAATAGGGACTTTCC
ATTGACGTCAATGGGTGGAGTATTTACGGTAAACTGCCCACTTGGCAGTACATCAAGTGTATCATATGCC
AAGTACGCCCCCTATTGACGTCAATGACGGTAAATGGCCCGCCTGGCATTATGCCCAGTACATGACCTTA
TGGGACTTTCCTACTTGGCAGTACATCTACGTATTAGTCATCGCTATTACCATGGTGATGCGGTTTTGGC
AGTACATCAATGGGCGTGGATAGCGGTTTGACTCACGGGGATTTCCAAGTCTCCACCCCATTGACGTCAA
TGGGAGTTTGTTTTGGCACCAAAATCAACGGGACTTTCCAAAATGTCGTAACAACTCCGCCCCATTGACG
CAAATGGGCGGTAGGCGTGTACGGTGGGAGGTCTATATAAGCAGAGCTCTCTGGCTAACTAGAGAACCCA
CTGCTTACTGGCTTATCGAAATTAATACGACTCACTATAGGGAGACCCAAGCTGGCTAGTTAAGCTTGAT
CAAACAAGTTTGTACAAAAAAGCAGGCTCTTTAAAGGAACCAATTCGCCACCATGCAGGGTCTAGCCTTC
TTGGCGGCCCTTGCATGCTGGCGATGCATATCGTTGACATGTGGAGCCACTGGCGCGTTGCCGACAACGG
CGACGACAATAACCCGCTCCGCCACGCAGCTCATCAATGGGAGAACCAACCTCTCCATAGAACTGGAATT
CAACGGCACTAGTTTTTTTCTAAATTGGCAAAATCTGTTGAATGTGATCACGGAGCCGGCCCTGACAGAG
TTGTGGACCTCCGCCGAAGTCGCCGAGGACCTCAGGGTAACTCTGAAAAAGAGGCAAAGTCTTTTTTTCC
CCAACAAGACAGTTGTGATCTCTGGAGACGGCCATCGCTATACGTGCGAGGTGCCGACGTCGTCGCAAAC
TTATAACATCACCAAGGGCTTTAACTATAGCGCTCTGCCCGGGCACCTTGGCGGATTTGGGATCAACGCG
CGTCTGGTACTGGGTGATATCTTCGCATCAAAATGGTCGCTATTCGCGAGGGACACCCCAGAGTATCGGG
TGTTTTACCCAATGAATGTCATGGCCGTCAAGTTTTCCATATCCATTGGCAACAACGAGTCCGGCGTAGC
GCTCTATGGAGTGGTGTCGGAAGATTTCGTGGTCGTCACGCTCCACAACAGGTCCAAAGAGGCTAACGAG
ACGGCGTCCCATCTTCTGTTCGGTCTCCCGGATTCACTGCCATCTCTGAAGGGCCATGCCACCTATGATG
AACTCACGTTCGCCCGAAACGCAAAATATGCGCTAGTGGCGATCCTGCCTAAAGATTCTTACCAGACACT
CCTTACAGAGAATTACACTCGCATATTTCTGAACATGACGGAGTCGACGCCCCTCGAGTTCACGCGGACG
ATCCAGACCAGGATCGTATCAATCGAGGCCAGGCGCGCCTGCGCAGCTCAAGAGGCGGCGCCGGACATAT
TCTTGGTGTTGTTTCAGATGTTGGTGGCACACTTTCTTGTTGCGCGGGGCATTGCCGAGCACCGATTTGT
GGAGGTGGACTGCGTGTGTCGGCAGTATGCGGAACTGTATTTTCTCCGCCGCATCTCGCGTCTGTGCATG
CCCACGTTCACCACTGTCGGGTATAACCACACCACCCTTGGCGCTGTGGCCGCCACACAAATAGCTCGCG
TGTCCGCCACGAAGTTGGCCAGTTTGCCCCGCTCTTCCCAGGAAACAGTGCTGGCCATGGTCCAGCTTGG
CGCCCGTGATGGCGCCGTCCCTTCCTCCATTCTGGAGGGCATTGCTATGGTCGTCGAACATATGTATACC
GCCTACACTTATGTGTACACACTCGGCGATACTGAAAGAAAATTAATGTTGGACATACACACGGTCCTCA
CCGACAGCTGCCCGCCCAAAGACTCCGGAGTATCAGAAAAGCTACTGAGAACATATTTGATGTTCACATC
AATGTGTACCAACATAGAGCTGGGCGAAATGATCGCCCGCTTTTCCAAACCGGACAGCCTTAACATCTAT
AGGGCATTCTCCCCCTGCTTTCTAGGACTAAGGTACGATTTGCATCCAGCCAAGTTGCGCGCCGAGGCGC
CGCAGTCGTCCGCTCTGACGCGGACTGCCGTTGCCAGAGGAACATCGGGATTCGCAGAATTGCTCCACGC
GCTGCACCTCGATAGCTTAAATTTAATTCCGGCGATTAACTGTTCAAAGATTACAGCCGACAAGATAATA
GCTACGGTACCCTTGCCTCACGTCACGTATATCATCAGTTCCGAAGCACTCTCGAACGCTGTTGTCTACG
AGGTGTCGGAGATCTTCCTCAAGAGTGCCATGTTTATATCTGCTATCAAACCCGATTGCTCCGGCTTTAA
CTTTTCTCAGATTGATAGGCACATTCCCATAGTCTACAACATCAGCACACCAAGAAGAGGTTGCCCCCTT
TGTGACTCTGTAATCATGAGCTACGATGAGAGCGATGGCCTGCAGTCTCTCATGTATGTCACTAATGAAA
GGGTGCAGACCAACCTCTTTTTAGATAAGTCACCTTTCTTTGATAATAACAACCTACACATTCATTATTT
GTGGCTGAGGGACAACGGGACCGTAGTGGAGATAAGGGGCATGTATAGAAGACGCGCAGCCAGTGCTTTG
TTTCTAATTCTCTCTTTTATTGGGTTCTCGGGGGTTATCTACTTTCTTTACAGACTGTTTTCCATCCTTT
ATGACTACAAAGACCATGACGGTGATTATAAAGATCATGATATCGATTACAAGGATGACGATGACAAGTA
GTAAGCGGCCGCACTCGAGATATCTAGACCCAGCTTTCTTGTACAAAGTGGTTCGATCTAGAATGGCTAG
CAAAGGAGAAGAACTTTTCACTGGAGTTGTCCCAATTCTTGTTGAATTAGATGGTGATGTTAATGGGCAC
AAATTTTCTGTCAGTGGAGAGGGTGAAGGTGATGCTACATACGGAAAGCTTACCCTTAAATTTATTTGCA
CTACTGGAAAACTACCTGTTCCATGGCCAACACTTGTCACTACTTTCTCTTATGGTGTTCAATGCTTTTC
CCGTTATCCGGATCATATGAAACGGCATGACTTTTTCAAGAGTGCCATGCCCGAAGGTTATGTACAGGAA
CGCACTATATCTTTCAAAGATGACGGGAACTACAAGACGCGTGCTGAAGTCAAGTTTGAAGGTGATACCC
TTGTTAATCGTATCGAGTTAAAAGGTATTGATTTTAAAGAAGATGGAAACATTCTCGGACACAAACTCGA
GTACAACTATAACTCACACAATGTATACATCACGGCAGACAAACAAAAGAATGGAATCAAAGCTAACTTC
AAAATTCGCCACAACATTGAAGATGGATCCGTTCAACTAGCAGACCATTATCAACAAAATACTCCAATTG
GCGATGGCCCTGTCCTTTTACCAGACAACCATTACCTGTCGACACAATCTGCCCTTTCGAAAGATCCCAA
CGAAAAGCGTGACCACATGGTCCTTCTTGAGTTTGTAACTGCTGCTGGGATTACACATGGCATGGATGAG
CTCTACAAATAATGAATTAAACCCGCTGATCAGCCTCGACTGTGCCTTCTAGTTGCCAGCCATCTGTTGT
TTGCCCCTCCCCCGTGCCTTCCTTGACCCTGGAAGGTGCCACTCCCACTGTCCTTTCCTAATAAAATGAG
GAAATTGCATCGCATTGTCTGAGTAGGTGTCATTCTATTCTGGGGGGTGGGGTGGGGCAGGACAGCAAGG
GGGAGGATTGGGAAGACAATAGCAGGCATGCTGGGGATGCGGTGGGCTCTATGGCTTCTGAGGCGGAAAG
AACCAGCTGGGGCTCTAGGGGGTATCCCC
[124 nt withheld, positions 4300-4423]
C
[91 nt withheld, positions 4425-4515]
A
[49 nt withheld, positions 4517-4565]
CCTTTGACGTTGGAGTCCACGTTCTTT
[37 nt withheld, positions 4593-4629]
ACCCTATCTCGGTCTATTCTTTTGATTTATAAGGGATTTTGCCGATTTCGGCCTATTGGTTAAAAAATGA
GCTGATTTAACAAAAATTTAACGCGAATTAATTCTGTGGAATGTGTGTCAGTTAGGGTGTGGAAAGTCCC
CAGGCTCCCCAGCAGGCAGAAGTATGCAAAGCATGCATCTCAATTAGTCAGCAACCAGGTGTGGAAAGTC
CCCAGGCTCCCCAGCAGGCAGAAGTATGCAAAGCATGCATCTCAATTAGTCAGCAACCATAGTCCCGCCC
CTAACTCCGCCCATCCCGCCCCTAACTCCGCCCAGTTCCGCCCATTCTCCGCCCCATGGCTGACTAATTT
TTTTTATTTATGCAGAGGCCGAGGCCGCCTCTGCCTCTGAGCTATTCCAGAAGTAGTGAGGAGGCTTTTT
TGGAGGCCTAGGCTTTTGCAAAAAGCTCCCGGGAGCTTGTATATCCATTTTCGGATCTGATCAAGAGACA
GGATGAGGATCGTTTCGCATGATTGAACAAGATGGATTGCACGCAGGTTCTCCGGCCGCTTGGGTGGAGA
GGCTATTCGGCTATGACTGGGCACAACAGACAATCGGCTGCTCTGATGCCGCCGTGTTCCGGCTGTCAGC
GCAGGGGCGCCCGGTTCTTTTTGTCAAGACCGACCTGTCCGGTGCCCTGAATGAACTGCAGGACGAGGCA
GCGCGGCTATCGTGGCTGGCCACGACGGGCGTTCCTTGCGCAGCTGTGCTCGACGTTGTCACTGAAGCGG
GAAGGGACTGGCTGCTATTGGGCGAAGTGCCGGGGCAGGATCTCCTGTCATCTCACCTTGCTCCTGCCGA
GAAAGTATCCATCATGGCTGATGCAATGCGGCGGCTGCATACGCTTGATCCGGCTACCTGCCCATTCGAC
CACCAAGCGAAACATCGCATCGAGCGAGCACGTACTCGGATGGAAGCCGGTCTTGTCGATCAGGATGATC
TGGACGAAGAGCATCAGGGGCTCGCGCCAGCCGAACTGTTCGCCAGGCTCAAGGCGCGCATGCCCGACGG
CGAGGATCTCGTCGTGACCCATGGCGATGCCTGCTTGCCGAATATCATGGTGGAAAATGGCCGCTTTTCT
GGATTCATCGACTGTGGCCGGCTGGGTGTGGCGGACCGCTATCAGGACATAGCGTTGGCTACCCGTGATA
TTGCTGAAGAGCTTGGCGGCGAATGGGCTGACCGCTTCCTCGTGCTTTACGGTATCGCCGCTCCCGATTC
GCAGCGCATCGCCTTCTATCGCCTTCTTGACGAGTTCTTCTGAGCGGGACTCTGGGGTTCGCGAAATGAC
CGACCAAGCGACGCCCAACCTGCCATCACGAGATTTCGATTCCACCGCCGCCTTCTATGAAAGGTTGGGC
TTCGGAATCGTTTTCCGGGACGCCGGCTGGATGATCCTCCAGCGCGGGGATCTCATGCTGGAGTTCTTCG
CCCACCCCAACTTGTTTATTGCAGCTTATAATGGTTACAAATAAAGCAATAGCATCACAAATTTCACAAA
TAAAGCATTTTTTTCACTGCATTCTAGTTGTGGTTTGTCCAAACTCATCAATGTATCTTATCATGTCTGT
ATACCGTCGACCTCTAGCTAGAGCTTGGCGTAATCATGGTCATAGCTGTTTCCTGTGTGAAATTGTTATC
CGCTCACAATTCCACACAACATACGAGCCGGAAGCATAAAGTGTAAAGCCTGGGGTGCCTAATGAGTGAG
CTAACTCACATTAATTGCGTTGCGCTCACTGCCCGCTTTCCAGTCGGGAAACCTGTCGTGCCAGCTGCAT
TAATGAATCGGCCAACGCGCGGGGAGAGGCGGTTTGCGTATTGGGCGCTCTTCCGCTTCCTCGCTCACTG
ACTCGCTGCGCTCGGTCGTTCGGCTGCGGCGAGCGGTATCAGCTCACTCAAAGGCGGTAATACGGTTATC
CACAGAATCAGGGGATAACGCAGGAAAGAACATGTGAGCAAAAGGCCAGCAAAAGGCCAGGAACCGTAAA
AAGGCCGCGTTGCTGGCGTTTTTCCATAGGCTCCGCCCCCCTGACGAGCATCACAAAAATCGACGCTCAA
GTCAGAGGTGGCGAAACCCGACAGGACTATAAAGATACCAGGCGTTTCCCCCTGGAAGCTCCCTCGTGCG
CTCTCCTGTTCCGACCCTGCCGCTTACCGGATACCTGTCCGCCTTTCTCCCTTCGGGAAGCGTGGCGCTT
TCTCATAGCTCACGCTGTAGGTATCTCAGTTCGGTGTAGGTCGTTCGCTCCAAGCTGGGCTGTGTGCACG
AACCCCCCGTTCAGCCCGACCGCTGCGCCTTATCCGGTAACTATCGTCTTGAGTCCAACCCGGTAAGACA
CGACTTATCGCCACTGGCAGCAGCCACTGGTAACAGGATTAGCAGAGCGAGGTATGTAGGCGGTGCTACA
GAGTTCTTGAAGTGGTGGCCTAACTACGGCTACACTAGAAGAACAGTATTTGGTATCTGCGCTCTGCTGA
AGCCAGTTACCTTCGGAAAAAGAGTTGGTAGCTCTTGATCCGGCAAACAAACCACCGCTGGTAGCGGTGG
TTTTTTTGTTTGCAAGCAGCAGATTACGCGCAGAAAAAAAGGATCTCAAGAAGATCCTTTGATCTTTTCT
ACGGGGTCTGACGCTCAGTGGAACGAAAACTCACGTTAAGGGATTTTGGTCATGAGATTATCAAAAAGGA
TCTTCACCTAGATCCTTTTAAATTAAAAATGAAGTTTTAAATCAATCTAAAGTATATATGAGTAAACTTG
GTCTGACAGTTACCAATGCTTAATCAGTGAGGCACCTATCTCAGCGATCTGTCTATTTCGTTCATCCATA
GTTGCCTGACTCCCCGTCGTGTAGATAACTACGATACGGGAGGGCTTACCATCTGGCCCCAGTGCTGCAA
TGATACCGCGAGACCCACGCTCACCGGCTCCAGATTTATCAGCAATAAACCAGCCAGCCGGAAGGGCCGA
GCGCAGAAGTGGTCCTGCAACTTTATCCGCCTCCATCCAGTCTATTAATTGTTGCCGGGAAGCTAGAGTA
AGTAGTTCGCCAGTTAATAGTTTGCGCAACGTTGTTGCCATTGCTACAGGCATCGTGGTGTCACGCTCGT
CGTTTGGTATGGCTTCATTCAGCTCCGGTTCCCAACGATCAAGGCGAGTTACATGATCCCCCATGTTGTG
CAAAAAAGCGGTTAGCTCCTTCGGTCCTCCGATCGTTGTCAGAAGTAAGTTGGCCGCAGTGTTATCACTC
ATGGTTATGGCAGCACTGCATAATTCTCTTACTGTCATGCCATCCGTAAGATGCTTTTCTGTGACTGGTG
AGTACTCAACCAAGTCATTCTGAGAATAGTGTATGCGGCGACCGAGTTGCTCTTGCCCGGCGTCAATACG
GGATAATACCGCGCCACATAGCAGAACTTTAAAAGTGCTCATCATTGGAAAACGTTCTTCGGGGCGAAAA
CTCTCAAGGATCTTACCGCTGTTGAGATCCAGTTCGATGTAACCCACTCGTGCACCCAACTGATCTTCAG
CATCTTTTACTTTCACCAGCGTTTCTGGGTGAGCAAAAACAGGAAGGCAAAATGCCGCAAAAAAGGGAAT
AAGGGCGACACGGAAATGTTGAATACTCATACTCTTCCTTTTTCAATATTATTGAAGCATTTATCAGGGT
TATTGTCTCATGAGCGGATACATATTTGAATGTATTTAGAAAAATAAACAAATAGGGGTTCCGCGCACAT
TTCCCCGAAAAGTGCCACCTGACGTC
Features (pLannotate 1.2.2; 24 found; start..end, strand, type, name):
     28..80      -  misc_feature   bom (fragment): basis of mobility region from pBR322
    235..614     +  enhancer       CMV enhancer: human cytomegalovirus immediate early enhancer
    615..818     +  promoter       CMV promoter: human cytomegalovirus (CMV) immediate early promoter
    814..847     +  LTR            5' LTR (truncated) (fragment): truncated 5' long terminal repeat (LTR) from HIV-1
    863..881     +  promoter       T7 promoter: promoter for bacteriophage T7 RNA polymerase
    914..938     +  protein_bind   attB1: mutant version of attB; recombination site for the Gateway® BP reaction BP Clonase™
    963..3152    +  CDS            gH: GH_HHV8P - Also known as ORF22. Experimental evidence at protein level: Swiss-Prot protein existence level 1. The heterodimer glycoprotein H-glycoprotein L is required for the fusion of viral and plasma membranes leading to virus entry into the host cell. Following initial binding to host receptor, membrane fusion is mediated by the fusion machinery composed of gB and the heterodimer gH/gL. May also be involved in the fusion between the virion envelope and the outer nuclear membrane during virion morphogenesis (By similarity). Targets host EPHA2 to promote KSHV entry. From Human herpesvirus 8
   3153..3218    +  CDS            3xFLAG: three tandem FLAG® epitope tags, followed by an enterokinase cleavage site
   3248..3272    -  protein_bind   attB2: mutant version of attB; recombination site for the Gateway® BP reaction BP Clonase™
   3283..4002    +  CDS            Cycle 3 GFP: Cycle 3 GFP (Crameri et al., 1996) mammalian codon-optimized
   4030..4254    +  polyA_signal   bGH poly(A) signal: bovine growth hormone polyadenylation signal
   4258..4279    +  promoter       SV40 promoter (fragment): SV40 enhancer and early promoter
   4300..4728    +  rep_origin     f1 ori (sequence partly withheld): f1 bacteriophage origin of replication; arrow indicates direction of (+) strand synthesis
   4742..5071    +  promoter       SV40 promoter: SV40 enhancer and early promoter
   5138..5929    +  CDS            neo: KKA2_KLEPN - Also known as kan, nptII. Experimental evidence at protein level: Swiss-Prot protein existence level 1. Resistance to kanamycin, neomycin, paromomycin, ribostamycin, butirosin and gentamicin B. From Klebsiella pneumoniae.
   5955..6113    +  CDS            ble (fragment): BLE_KLEPN - Experimental evidence at protein level: Swiss-Prot protein existence level 1. Binding protein with a strong affinity to the bleomycin family of antibiotics. Binds to CL990; an antimitotic-antibiotic compound. From Klebsiella pneumoniae.
   6108..6229    +  polyA_signal   SV40 poly(A) signal: SV40 polyadenylation signal
   6302..6318    -  protein_bind   lac operator: The lac repressor binds to the lac operator to inhibit transcription in E. coli. This inhibition can be relieved by adding lactose or isopropyl-β-D-thiogalactopyranoside (IPTG). lac repressor encoded by lacI
   6326..6356    -  promoter       lac promoter: promoter for the E. coli lac operon
   6371..6392    -  protein_bind   CAP binding site: CAP binding activates transcription in the presence of cAMP. E. coli catabolite activator protein
   6405..6497    -  CDS            lacI (fragment): lac repressor; lacI; The lac repressor binds to the lac operator to inhibit transcription in E. coli. This inhibition can be relieved by adding lactose or isopropyl-β-D-thiogalactopyranoside (IPTG).
   6680..7268    -  rep_origin     ori: high-copy-number ColE1/pMB1/pBR322/pUC origin of replication
   7439..8299    -  CDS            AmpR: β-lactamase; bla; confers resistance to ampicillin, carbenicillin, and related antibiotics
   8300..8404    -  promoter       AmpR promoter: bla
