[The description below was written by a language model from this plasmid's Addgene catalogue record and pLannotate feature annotations shown in this document.]
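Description:
pOME0178 is a mammalian expression plasmid built on the Gateway destination vector pDEST47. It carries the Kaposi's sarcoma-associated herpesvirus (KSHV, human herpesvirus 8) ORF22 gene with a C-terminal 3xFLAG epitope tag. In E. coli it is maintained as a high-copy plasmid through a ColE1/pUC-type origin and selected with ampicillin via the β-lactamase gene. An f1 origin is also present. For selection in mammalian cells, the backbone provides a neomycin phosphotransferase cassette driven by the SV40 early promoter and terminated by an SV40 polyadenylation signal, which allows G418 selection of stable transfectants.

The expression unit consists of the human CMV immediate-early enhancer and promoter, followed by a T7 promoter that also serves as the sequencing primer site. The insert is flanked by attB1 and attB2 sites, consistent with transfer into the vector by Gateway recombination, although the record lists the cloning method as unknown. The annotated coding sequence corresponds to glycoprotein H (gH). Together with gL and gB, gH forms the herpesvirus membrane fusion machinery, and it engages host EPHA2 during KSHV entry. The 3xFLAG tag is fused directly to its 3′ end for detection or immunoprecipitation. Downstream of attB2 lies the Cycle 3 GFP coding sequence native to pDEST47, followed by the bovine growth hormone polyadenylation signal. The record lists only the FLAG tag and does not state whether GFP is translated as part of the fusion. The plasmid belongs to a viral ORFeome collection and, judging from the associated publication title, was used to screen viral genes for effects on p53 signalling.
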