Addgene plasmid #178401: pOME0178
Purpose: Expresses KSHV ORF22 tagged
Depositing lab: Dirk Dittmer. Depositing organization: University of North Carolina at Chapel Hill. Publication: Novel modulators of p53-signaling encoded by unknown genes of emerging viruses. Alzhanova D, Corcoran K, Bailey AG, Long K, Taft-Benz S, Graham RL, Broussard GS, Heise M, Neumann G, Halfmann P, Kawaoka Y, Baric RS, Damania B, Dittmer DP. PLoS Pathog. 2021 Jan 7;17(1):e1009033. doi: 10.1371/journal.ppat.1009033. eCollection 2021 Jan. PubMed 33411764.
Backbone
  Vector backbone: pDEST47
  Backbone size w/o insert (bp): 7780
  Vector type: Mammalian Expression
Growth in bacteria
  Bacterial resistance: Ampicillin, 100 μg/mL
  Growth temperature: 37°C
  Growth strain: DH5alpha
  Copy number: High Copy
Gene/Insert
  Gene/Insert name: KSHV ORF 22
  Species: Kaposi's sarcoma-associated herpesvirus
  Insert size (bp): 2286
  Tag / fusion protein: 3xFLAG (C terminal on insert)
  Cloning method: Unknown
  Sequencing primers: 5′ T7 promoter
Terms and licenses: Academic/Nonprofit Terms; Industry Terms: Not Available to Industry
Depositor comments: Sequences and further information can be found at https://www.med.unc.edu/orfeome/downloads/pome
How to cite: pOME0178 was a gift from Dirk Dittmer (Addgene plasmid # 178401 ; http://n2t.net/addgene:178401 ; RRID:Addgene_178401)
