>Addgene plasmid #178401 | pOME0178 | depositor partial sequence | sequence record 346462 | Insert
GAACCAATTCGCCACCATGCAGGGTCTAGCCTTCTTGGCGGCCCTTGCATGCTGGCGATGCATATCGTTG
ACATGTGGAGCCACTGGCGCGTTGCCGACAACGGCGACGACAATAACCCGCTCCGCCACGCAGCTCATCA
ATGGGAGAACCAACCTCTCCATAGAACTGGAATTCAACGGCACTAGTTTTTTTCTAAATTGGCAAAATCT
GTTGAATGTGATCACGGAGCCGGCCCTGACAGAGTTGTGGACCTCCGCCGAAGTCGCCGAGGACCTCAGG
GTAACTCTGAAAAAGAGGCAAAGTCTTTTTTTCCCCAACAAGACAGTTGTGATCTCTGGAGACGGCCATC
GCTATACGTGCGAGGTGCCGACGTCGTCGCAAACTTATAACATCACCAAGGGCTTTAACTATAGCGCTCT
GCCCGGGCACCTTGGCGGATTTGGGATCAACGCGCGTCTGGTACTGGGTGATATCTTCGCATCAAAATGG
TCGCTATTCGCGAGGGACACCCCAGAGTATCGGGTGTTTTACCCAATGAATGTCATGGCCGTCAAGTTTT
CCATATCCATTGGCAACAACGAGTCCGGCGTAGCGCTCTATGGAGTGGTGTCGGAAGATTTCGTGGTCGT
CACGCTCCACAACAGGTCCAAAGAGGCTAACGAGACGGCGTCCCATCTTCTGTTCGGTCTCCCGGATTCA
CTGCCATCTCTGAAGGGCCATGCCACCTATGATGAACTCACGTTCGCCCGAAACGCAAAATATGCGCTAG
TGGCGATCCTGCCTAAAGATTCTTACCAGACACTCCTTACAGAGAATTACACTCGCATATTTCTGAACAT
GACGGAGTCGACGCCCCTCGAGTTCACGCGGACGATCCAGACCAGGATCGTATCAATCGAGGCCAGGCGC
GCCTGCGCAGCTCAAGAGGCGGCGCCGGACATATTCTTGGTGTTGTTTCAGATGTTGGTGGCACACTTTC
TTGTTGCGCGGGGCATTGCCGAGCACCGATTTGTGGAGGTGGACTGCGTGTGTCGGCAGTATGCGGAACT
GTATTTTCTCCGCCGCATCTCGCGTCTGTGCATGCCCACGTTCACCACTGTCGGGTATAACCACACCACC
CTTGGCGCTGTGGCCGCCACACAAATAGCTCGCGTGTCCGCCACGAAGTTGGCCAGTTTGCCCCGCTCTT
CCCAGGAAACAGTGCTGGCCATGGTCCAGCTTGGCGCCCGTGATGGCGCCGTCCCTTCCTCCATTCTGGA
GGGCATTGCTATGGTCGTCGAACATATGTATACCGCCTACACTTATGTGTACACACTCGGCGATACTGAA
AGAAAATTAATGTTGGACATACACACGGTCCTCACCGACAGCTGCCCGCCCAAAGACTCCGGAGTATCAG
AAAAGCTACTGAGAACATATTTGATGTTCACATCAATGTGTACCAACATAGAGCTGGGCGAAATGATCGC
CCGCTTTTCCAAACCGGACAGCCTTAACATCTATAGGGCATTCTCCCCCTGCTTTCTAGGACTAAGGTAC
GATTTGCATCCAGCCAAGTTGCGCGCCGAGGCGCCGCAGTCGTCCGCTCTGACGCGGACTGCCGTTGCCA
GAGGAACATCGGGATTCGCAGAATTGCTCCACGCGCTGCACCTCGATAGCTTAAATTTAATTCCGGCGAT
TAACTGTTCAAAGATTACAGCCGACAAGATAATAGCTACGGTACCCTTGCCTCACGTCACGTATATCATC
AGTTCCGAAGCACTCTCGAACGCTGTTGTCTACGAGGTGTCGGAGATCTTCCTCAAGAGTGCCATGTTTA
TATCTGCTATCAAACCCGATTGCTCCGGCTTTAACTTTTCTCAGATTGATAGGCACATTCCCATAGTCTA
CAACATCAGCACACCAAGAAGAGGTTGCCCCCTTTGTGACTCTGTAATCATGAGCTACGATGAGAGCGAT
GGCCTGCAGTCTCTCATGTATGTCACTAATGAAAGGGTGCAGACCAACCTCTTTTTAGATAAGTCACCTT
TCTTTGATAATAACAACCTACACATTCATTATTTGTGGCTGAGGGACAACGGGACCGTAGTGGAGATAAG
GGGCATGTATAGAAGACGCGCAGCCAGTGCTTTGTTTCTAATTCTCTCTTTTATTGGGTTCTCGGGGGTT
ATCTACTTTCTTTACAGACTGTTTTCCATCCTTTATGACTACAAAGACCATGACGGTGATTATAAAGATC
ATGATATCGATTACAAGGATGACGATGACAAGTAGTAAGCGGCCGC
