>Addgene plasmid #178401 | pOME0178 | depositor partial sequence | sequence record 346463 | Backbone
GACGGATCGGGAGATCTCCCGATCCCCTATGGTGCACTCTCAGTACAATCTGCTCTGATGCCGCATAGTT
AAGCCAGTATCTGCTCCCTGCTTGTGTGTTGGAGGTCGCTGAGTAGTGCGCGAGCAAAATTTAAGCTACA
ACAAGGCAAGGCTTGACCGACAATTGCATGAAGAATCTGCTTAGGGTTAGGCGTTTTGCGCTGCTTCGCG
ATGTACGGGCCAGATATACGCGTTGACATTGATTATTGACTAGTTATTAATAGTAATCAATTACGGGGTC
ATTAGTTCATAGCCCATATATGGAGTTCCGCGTTACATAACTTACGGTAAATGGCCCGCCTGGCTGACCG
CCCAACGACCCCCGCCCATTGACGTCAATAATGACGTATGTTCCCATAGTAACGCCAATAGGGACTTTCC
ATTGACGTCAATGGGTGGAGTATTTACGGTAAACTGCCCACTTGGCAGTACATCAAGTGTATCATATGCC
AAGTACGCCCCCTATTGACGTCAATGACGGTAAATGGCCCGCCTGGCATTATGCCCAGTACATGACCTTA
TGGGACTTTCCTACTTGGCAGTACATCTACGTATTAGTCATCGCTATTACCATGGTGATGCGGTTTTGGC
AGTACATCAATGGGCGTGGATAGCGGTTTGACTCACGGGGATTTCCAAGTCTCCACCCCATTGACGTCAA
TGGGAGTTTGTTTTGGCACCAAAATCAACGGGACTTTCCAAAATGTCGTAACAACTCCGCCCCATTGACG
CAAATGGGCGGTAGGCGTGTACGGTGGGAGGTCTATATAAGCAGAGCTCTCTGGCTAACTAGAGAACCCA
CTGCTTACTGGCTTATCGAAATTAATACGACTCACTATAGGGAGACCCAAGCTGGCTAGTTAAGCTTGAT
CAAACAAGTTTGTACAAAAAAGCTGAACGAGAAACGTAAAATGATATAAATATCAATATATTAAATTAGA
TTTTGCATAAAAAACAGACTACATAATACTGTAAAACACAACATATCCAGTCACTATGGCGGCCGCATTA
GGCACCCCAGGCTTTACACTTTATGCTTCCGGCTCGTATAATGTGTGGATTTTGAGTTAGGATCCGTCGA
GATTTTCAGGAGCTAAGGAAGCTAAAATGGAGAAAAAAATCACTGGATATACCACCGTTGATATATCCCA
ATGGCATCGTAAAGAACATTTTGAGGCATTTCAGTCAGTTGCTCAATGTACCTATAACCAGACCGTTCAG
CTGGATATTACGGCCTTTTTAAAGACCGTAAAGAAAAATAAGCACAAGTTTTATCCGGCCTTTATTCACA
TTCTTGCCCGCCTGATGAATGCTCATCCGGAATTCCGTATGGCAATGAAAGACGGTGAGCTGGTGATATG
GGATAGTGTTCACCCTTGTTACACCGTTTTCCATGAGCAAACTGAAACGTTTTCATCGCTCTGGAGTGAA
TACCACGACGATTTCCGGCAGTTTCTACACATATATTCGCAAGATGTGGCGTGTTACGGTGAAAACCTGG
CCTATTTCCCTAAAGGGTTTATTGAGAATATGTTTTTCGTCTCAGCCAATCCCTGGGTGAGTTTCACCAG
TTTTGATTTAAACGTGGCCAATATGGACAACTTCTTCGCCCCCGTTTTCACCATGGGCAAATATTATACG
CAAGGCGACAAGGTGCTGATGCCGCTGGCGATTCAGGTTCATCATGCCGTTTGTGATGGCTTCCATGTCG
GCAGAATGCTTAATGAATTACAACAGTACTGCGATGAGTGGCAGGCGGGGCGTAATCTAGAGGATCCGGC
TTACTAAAAGCCAGATAACAGTATGCGTATTTGCGCGCTGATTTTTGCGGTATAAGAATATATACTGATA
TGTATACCCGAAGTATGTCAAAAAGAGGTATGCTATGAAGCAGCGTATTACAGTGACAGTTGACAGCGAC
AGCTATCAGTTGCTCAAGGCATATATGATGTCAATATCTCCGGTCTGGTAAGCACAACCATGCAGAATGA
AGCCCGTCGTCTGCGTGCCGAACGCTGGAAAGCGGAAAATCAGGAAGGGATGGCTGAGGTCGCCCGGTTT
ATTGAAATGAACGGCTCTTTTGCTGACGAGAACAGGGGCTGGTGAAATGCAGTTTAAGGTTTACACCTAT
AAAAGAGAGAGCCGTTATCGTCTGTTTGTGGATGTACAGAGTGATATTATTGACACGCCCGGGCGACGGA
TGGTGATCCCCCTGGCCAGTGCACGTCTGCTGTCAGATAAAGTCCCCCGTGAACTTTACCCGGTGGTGCA
TATCGGGGATGAAAGCTGGCGCATGATGACCACCGATATGGCCAGTGTGCCGGTCTCCGTTATCGGGGAA
GAAGTGGCTGATCTCAGCCACCGCGAAAATGACATCAAAAACGCCATTAACCTGATGTTCTGGGGAATAT
AAATGTCAGGCTCCCTTATACACAGCCAGTCTGCAGGTCGACCATAGTGACTGGATATGTTGTGTTTTAC
AGTATTATGTAGTCTGTTTTTTATGCAAAATCTAATTTAATATATTGATATTTATATCATTTTACGTTTC
TCGTTCAGCTTTCTTGTACAAAGTGGTTCGATCTAGAATGGCTAGCAAAGGAGAAGAACTTTTCACTGGA
GTTGTCCCAATTCTTGTTGAATTAGATGGTGATGTTAATGGGCACAAATTTTCTGTCAGTGGAGAGGGTG
AAGGTGATGCTACATACGGAAAGCTTACCCTTAAATTTATTTGCACTACTGGAAAACTACCTGTTCCATG
GCCAACACTTGTCACTACTTTCTCTTATGGTGTTCAATGCTTTTCCCGTTATCCGGATCATATGAAACGG
CATGACTTTTTCAAGAGTGCCATGCCCGAAGGTTATGTACAGGAACGCACTATATCTTTCAAAGATGACG
GGAACTACAAGACGCGTGCTGAAGTCAAGTTTGAAGGTGATACCCTTGTTAATCGTATCGAGTTAAAAGG
TATTGATTTTAAAGAAGATGGAAACATTCTCGGACACAAACTCGAGTACAACTATAACTCACACAATGTA
TACATCACGGCAGACAAACAAAAGAATGGAATCAAAGCTAACTTCAAAATTCGCCACAACATTGAAGATG
GATCCGTTCAACTAGCAGACCATTATCAACAAAATACTCCAATTGGCGATGGCCCTGTCCTTTTACCAGA
CAACCATTACCTGTCGACACAATCTGCCCTTTCGAAAGATCCCAACGAAAAGCGTGACCACATGGTCCTT
CTTGAGTTTGTAACTGCTGCTGGGATTACACATGGCATGGATGAGCTCTACAAATAATGAATTAAACCCG
CTGATCAGCCTCGACTGTGCCTTCTAGTTGCCAGCCATCTGTTGTTTGCCCCTCCCCCGTGCCTTCCTTG
ACCCTGGAAGGTGCCACTCCCACTGTCCTTTCCTAATAAAATGAGGAAATTGCATCGCATTGTCTGAGTA
GGTGTCATTCTATTCTGGGGGGTGGGGTGGGGCAGGACAGCAAGGGGGAGGATTGGGAAGACAATAGCAG
GCATGCTGGGGATGCGGTGGGCTCTATGGCTTCTGAGGCGGAAAGAACCAGCTGGGGCTCTAGGGGGTAT
CCCC
[124 nt withheld, positions 3645-3768]
C
[91 nt withheld, positions 3770-3860]
A
[49 nt withheld, positions 3862-3910]
CCTTTGACGTTGGAGTCCACGTTCTTT
[37 nt withheld, positions 3938-3974]
ACCCTATCTCGGTCTATTCTTTTGATTTATAAGGGATTTTGCCGATTTCGGCCTATTGGTTAAAAAATGA
GCTGATTTAACAAAAATTTAACGCGAATTAATTCTGTGGAATGTGTGTCAGTTAGGGTGTGGAAAGTCCC
CAGGCTCCCCAGCAGGCAGAAGTATGCAAAGCATGCATCTCAATTAGTCAGCAACCAGGTGTGGAAAGTC
CCCAGGCTCCCCAGCAGGCAGAAGTATGCAAAGCATGCATCTCAATTAGTCAGCAACCATAGTCCCGCCC
CTAACTCCGCCCATCCCGCCCCTAACTCCGCCCAGTTCCGCCCATTCTCCGCCCCATGGCTGACTAATTT
TTTTTATTTATGCAGAGGCCGAGGCCGCCTCTGCCTCTGAGCTATTCCAGAAGTAGTGAGGAGGCTTTTT
TGGAGGCCTAGGCTTTTGCAAAAAGCTCCCGGGAGCTTGTATATCCATTTTCGGATCTGATCAAGAGACA
GGATGAGGATCGTTTCGCATGATTGAACAAGATGGATTGCACGCAGGTTCTCCGGCCGCTTGGGTGGAGA
GGCTATTCGGCTATGACTGGGCACAACAGACAATCGGCTGCTCTGATGCCGCCGTGTTCCGGCTGTCAGC
GCAGGGGCGCCCGGTTCTTTTTGTCAAGACCGACCTGTCCGGTGCCCTGAATGAACTGCAGGACGAGGCA
GCGCGGCTATCGTGGCTGGCCACGACGGGCGTTCCTTGCGCAGCTGTGCTCGACGTTGTCACTGAAGCGG
GAAGGGACTGGCTGCTATTGGGCGAAGTGCCGGGGCAGGATCTCCTGTCATCTCACCTTGCTCCTGCCGA
GAAAGTATCCATCATGGCTGATGCAATGCGGCGGCTGCATACGCTTGATCCGGCTACCTGCCCATTCGAC
CACCAAGCGAAACATCGCATCGAGCGAGCACGTACTCGGATGGAAGCCGGTCTTGTCGATCAGGATGATC
TGGACGAAGAGCATCAGGGGCTCGCGCCAGCCGAACTGTTCGCCAGGCTCAAGGCGCGCATGCCCGACGG
CGAGGATCTCGTCGTGACCCATGGCGATGCCTGCTTGCCGAATATCATGGTGGAAAATGGCCGCTTTTCT
GGATTCATCGACTGTGGCCGGCTGGGTGTGGCGGACCGCTATCAGGACATAGCGTTGGCTACCCGTGATA
TTGCTGAAGAGCTTGGCGGCGAATGGGCTGACCGCTTCCTCGTGCTTTACGGTATCGCCGCTCCCGATTC
GCAGCGCATCGCCTTCTATCGCCTTCTTGACGAGTTCTTCTGAGCGGGACTCTGGGGTTCGCGAAATGAC
CGACCAAGCGACGCCCAACCTGCCATCACGAGATTTCGATTCCACCGCCGCCTTCTATGAAAGGTTGGGC
TTCGGAATCGTTTTCCGGGACGCCGGCTGGATGATCCTCCAGCGCGGGGATCTCATGCTGGAGTTCTTCG
CCCACCCCAACTTGTTTATTGCAGCTTATAATGGTTACAAATAAAGCAATAGCATCACAAATTTCACAAA
TAAAGCATTTTTTTCACTGCATTCTAGTTGTGGTTTGTCCAAACTCATCAATGTATCTTATCATGTCTGT
ATACCGTCGACCTCTAGCTAGAGCTTGGCGTAATCATGGTCATAGCTGTTTCCTGTGTGAAATTGTTATC
CGCTCACAATTCCACACAACATACGAGCCGGAAGCATAAAGTGTAAAGCCTGGGGTGCCTAATGAGTGAG
CTAACTCACATTAATTGCGTTGCGCTCACTGCCCGCTTTCCAGTCGGGAAACCTGTCGTGCCAGCTGCAT
TAATGAATCGGCCAACGCGCGGGGAGAGGCGGTTTGCGTATTGGGCGCTCTTCCGCTTCCTCGCTCACTG
ACTCGCTGCGCTCGGTCGTTCGGCTGCGGCGAGCGGTATCAGCTCACTCAAAGGCGGTAATACGGTTATC
CACAGAATCAGGGGATAACGCAGGAAAGAACATGTGAGCAAAAGGCCAGCAAAAGGCCAGGAACCGTAAA
AAGGCCGCGTTGCTGGCGTTTTTCCATAGGCTCCGCCCCCCTGACGAGCATCACAAAAATCGACGCTCAA
GTCAGAGGTGGCGAAACCCGACAGGACTATAAAGATACCAGGCGTTTCCCCCTGGAAGCTCCCTCGTGCG
CTCTCCTGTTCCGACCCTGCCGCTTACCGGATACCTGTCCGCCTTTCTCCCTTCGGGAAGCGTGGCGCTT
TCTCATAGCTCACGCTGTAGGTATCTCAGTTCGGTGTAGGTCGTTCGCTCCAAGCTGGGCTGTGTGCACG
AACCCCCCGTTCAGCCCGACCGCTGCGCCTTATCCGGTAACTATCGTCTTGAGTCCAACCCGGTAAGACA
CGACTTATCGCCACTGGCAGCAGCCACTGGTAACAGGATTAGCAGAGCGAGGTATGTAGGCGGTGCTACA
GAGTTCTTGAAGTGGTGGCCTAACTACGGCTACACTAGAAGAACAGTATTTGGTATCTGCGCTCTGCTGA
AGCCAGTTACCTTCGGAAAAAGAGTTGGTAGCTCTTGATCCGGCAAACAAACCACCGCTGGTAGCGGTGG
TTTTTTTGTTTGCAAGCAGCAGATTACGCGCAGAAAAAAAGGATCTCAAGAAGATCCTTTGATCTTTTCT
ACGGGGTCTGACGCTCAGTGGAACGAAAACTCACGTTAAGGGATTTTGGTCATGAGATTATCAAAAAGGA
TCTTCACCTAGATCCTTTTAAATTAAAAATGAAGTTTTAAATCAATCTAAAGTATATATGAGTAAACTTG
GTCTGACAGTTACCAATGCTTAATCAGTGAGGCACCTATCTCAGCGATCTGTCTATTTCGTTCATCCATA
GTTGCCTGACTCCCCGTCGTGTAGATAACTACGATACGGGAGGGCTTACCATCTGGCCCCAGTGCTGCAA
TGATACCGCGAGACCCACGCTCACCGGCTCCAGATTTATCAGCAATAAACCAGCCAGCCGGAAGGGCCGA
GCGCAGAAGTGGTCCTGCAACTTTATCCGCCTCCATCCAGTCTATTAATTGTTGCCGGGAAGCTAGAGTA
AGTAGTTCGCCAGTTAATAGTTTGCGCAACGTTGTTGCCATTGCTACAGGCATCGTGGTGTCACGCTCGT
CGTTTGGTATGGCTTCATTCAGCTCCGGTTCCCAACGATCAAGGCGAGTTACATGATCCCCCATGTTGTG
CAAAAAAGCGGTTAGCTCCTTCGGTCCTCCGATCGTTGTCAGAAGTAAGTTGGCCGCAGTGTTATCACTC
ATGGTTATGGCAGCACTGCATAATTCTCTTACTGTCATGCCATCCGTAAGATGCTTTTCTGTGACTGGTG
AGTACTCAACCAAGTCATTCTGAGAATAGTGTATGCGGCGACCGAGTTGCTCTTGCCCGGCGTCAATACG
GGATAATACCGCGCCACATAGCAGAACTTTAAAAGTGCTCATCATTGGAAAACGTTCTTCGGGGCGAAAA
CTCTCAAGGATCTTACCGCTGTTGAGATCCAGTTCGATGTAACCCACTCGTGCACCCAACTGATCTTCAG
CATCTTTTACTTTCACCAGCGTTTCTGGGTGAGCAAAAACAGGAAGGCAAAATGCCGCAAAAAAGGGAAT
AAGGGCGACACGGAAATGTTGAATACTCATACTCTTCCTTTTTCAATATTATTGAAGCATTTATCAGGGT
TATTGTCTCATGAGCGGATACATATTTGAATGTATTTAGAAAAATAAACAAATAGGGGTTCCGCGCACAT
TTCCCCGAAAAGTGCCACCTGACGTC
